>Addgene plasmid #26799 | pEnt R3L2-MCS | depositor full sequence | sequence record 12687 | Author sequence
CTTTCCTGCGTTATCCCCTGATTCTGTGGATAACCGTATTACCGCTAGCATGGATCTCGGGGACGTCTAA
CTACTAAGCGAGAGTAGGGAACTGCCAGGCATCAAATAAAACGAAAGGCTCAGTCGGAAGACTGGGCCTT
TCGTTTTATCTGTTGTTTGTCGGTGAACGCTCTCCTGAGTAGGACAAATCCGCCGGGAGCGGATTTGAAC
GTTGTGAAGCAACGGCCCGGAGGGTGGCGGGCAGGACGCCCGCCATAAACTGCCAGGCATCAAACTAAGC
AGAAGGCCATCCTGACGGATGGCCTTTTTGCGTTTCTACAAACTCTTCCTGTTAGTTAGTTACTTAAGAT
CTCCATAGTGACTGGATATGTTGTGTTTTACAGTATTATGTAGTCTGTTTTTTATGCAAAATCTAATTTA
ATATATTGATATTTATATCATTTTACGTTTCTCGTTCAACTTTATTATACATAGTTGCTTAAGATCTCTG
AATGCGGCCGCTATCTTAATTAACCTCAGGACTTTCATATGACTCGAGATATCTAGACCCAGCTTTCTTG
TACAAAGTTGGCATTATAAGAAAGCATTGCTTATCAATTTGTTGCAACGAACAGGTCACTATCAGTCAAA
ATAAAATCATTATTTGCCATCCAGCTGCAGCTCTGGCCCGTGTCTCAAAATCTCTGATGTTACATTGCAC
AAGATAAAAATATATCATCATGAACAATAAAACTGTCTGCTTACATAAACAGTAATACAAGGGGTGTTAT
GAGCCATATTCAACGGGAAACGTCGAGGCCGCGATTAAATTCCAACATGGATGCTGATTTATATGGGTAT
AAATGGGCTCGCGATAATGTCGGGCAATCAGGTGCGACAATCTATCGCTTGTATGGGAAGCCCGATGCGC
CAGAGTTGTTTCTGAAACATGGCAAAGGTAGCGTTGCCAATGATGTTACAGATGAGATGGTCAGACTAAA
CTGGCTGACGGAATTTATGCCTCTTCCGACCATCAAGCATTTTATCCGTACTCCTGATGATGCATGGTTA
CTCACCACTGCGATCCCCGGAAAAACAGCATTCCAGGTATTAGAAGAATATCCTGATTCAGGTGAAAATA
TTGTTGATGCGCTGGCAGTGTTCCTGCGCCGGTTGCATTCGATTCCTGTTTGTAATTGTCCTTTTAACAG
CGATCGCGTATTTCGTCTCGCTCAGGCGCAATCACGAATGAATAACGGTTTGGTTGATGCGAGTGATTTT
GATGACGAGCGTAATGGCTGGCCTGTTGAACAAGTCTGGAAAGAAATGCATAAACTTTTGCCATTCTCAC
CGGATTCAGTCGTCACTCATGGTGATTTCTCACTTGATAACCTTATTTTTGACGAGGGGAAATTAATAGG
TTGTATTGATGTTGGACGAGTCGGAATCGCAGACCGATACCAGGATCTTGCCATCCTATGGAACTGCCTC
GGTGAGTTTTCTCCTTCATTACAGAAACGGCTTTTTCAAAAATATGGTATTGATAATCCTGATATGAATA
AATTGCAGTTTCATTTGATGCTCGATGAGTTTTTCTAATCAGAATTGGTTAATTGGTTGTAACATTATTC
AGATTGGGCCCCGTTCCACTGAGCGTCAGACCCCGTAGAAAAGATCAAAGGATCTTCTTGAGATCCTTTT
TTTCTGCGCGTAATCTGCTGCTTGCAAACAAAAAAACCACCGCTACCAGCGGTGGTTTGTTTGCCGGATC
AAGAGCTACCAACTCTTTTTCCGAAGGTAACTGGCTTCAGCAGAGCGCAGATACCAAATACTGTTCTTCT
AGTGTAGCCGTAGTTAGGCCACCACTTCAAGAACTCTGTAGCACCGCCTACATACCTCGCTCTGCTAATC
CTGTTACCAGTGGCTGCTGCCAGTGGCGATAAGTCGTGTCTTACCGGGTTGGACTCAAGACGATAGTTAC
CGGATAAGGCGCAGCGGTCGGGCTGAACGGGGGGTTCGTGCACACAGCCCAGCTTGGAGCGAACGACCTA
CACCGAACTGAGATACCTACAGCGTGAGCTATGAGAAAGCGCCACGCTTCCCGAAGGGAGAAAGGCGGAC
AGGTATCCGGTAAGCGGCAGGGTCGGAACAGGAGAGCGCACGAGGGAGCTTCCAGGGGGAAACGCCTGGT
ATCTTTATAGTCCTGTCGGGTTTCGCCACCTCTGACTTGAGCGTCGATTTTTGTGATGCTCGTCAGGGGG
GCGGAGCCTATGGAAAAACGCCAGCAACGCGGCCTTTTTACGGTTCCTGGCCTTTTGCTGGCCTTTTGCT
CACATGTT
Features (pLannotate 1.2.2; 7 found; start..end, strand, type, name):
      1..46      +  rep_origin     RSF ori (fragment): Plasmids containing the RSF 1030 origin of replication can be propagated in E. coli cells that contain additional plasmids with compatible origins.
    106..149     -  terminator     rrnB T1 terminator: Escherichia coli rrnB; transcription terminator T1 from the E. coli rrnB gene
    281..308     +  terminator     rrnB T2 terminator: transcription terminator T2 from the E. coli rrnB gene
    354..477     -  protein_bind   attR3: mutant version of attR; recombination site for the Gateway® LR reaction LR Clonase™
    547..646     -  protein_bind   attL2: mutant version of attL; recombination site for the Gateway® LR reaction LR Clonase™
    769..1578    +  CDS            KanR: aminoglycoside phosphotransferase; aph(3')-Ia; confers resistance to kanamycin in bacteria or G418 (Geneticin®) in eukaryotes
   1668..2256    +  rep_origin     ori: high-copy-number ColE1/pMB1/pBR322/pUC origin of replication
