[The description below was written by a language model from this plasmid's Addgene catalogue record and pLannotate feature annotations shown in this document.]
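Description:
pEnt R3L2-MCS is a small Gateway entry vector (about 2.3 kb) derived from Invitrogen's pENTR2B backbone and intended for multi-fragment Gateway assembly in E. coli. It is maintained as a high-copy plasmid through a ColE1/pUC-type origin and selected with kanamycin via an aminoglycoside phosphotransferase (KanR) gene. The annotation also flags a very short fragment resembling the RSF origin, which is probably incidental rather than a functional replicon. The rrnB T1 and T2 transcription terminators lie upstream of the recombination cassette, as is typical of entry vectors, insulating the cloning region from read-through transcription originating in the backbone.

The payload is not a gene but a short polylinker flanked by an attR3 site and an attL2 site. According to the depositor, the attL1 site and ccdB counter-selection gene of pENTR2B were excised with AflII and XhoI and replaced by synthetic oligonucleotides carrying attR3 followed by a multiple cloning sequence with NotI, PacI, Bsu36I, NdeI and XhoI sites. No promoter, tag or reporter is present. In an LR Clonase reaction, attR3 pairs with the attL3 site of a companion L1L3 entry clone while attL2 recombines with the destination vector, so two entry modules are joined in a defined order.

The plasmid can receive a second-position element cloned into its polylinker. Left empty, it serves as a neutral carrier, so that an expression plasmid contains only the L1L3 component. It was developed in work on a single-construct tetracycline-inducible expression system for embryonic stem cells and mice.
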