Addgene plasmid #26799: pEnt R3L2-MCS
Depositing lab: Edward Hsiao. Depositing organization: J. David Gladstone Institutes. Publication: Constitutive Gs activation using a single-construct tetracycline-inducible expression system in embryonic stem cells and mice. Hsiao EC, Nguyen TD, Ng JK, Scott MJ, Chang WC, Zahed H, Conklin BR. Stem Cell Res Ther. 2011 Mar 4. 2(2):11. 10.1186/scrt52 PubMed 21375737.
Backbone
  Vector backbone: pEntr2B
  Backbone manufacturer: Invitrogen
  Backbone size w/o insert (bp): 2100
  Vector type: Gateway Entry vector
Growth in bacteria
  Bacterial resistance: Kanamycin, 50 μg/mL
  Growth temperature: 37°C
  Growth strain: DH5alpha
  Copy number: High Copy
Gene/Insert
  Gene/Insert name: multiple cloning sequence (alt name: MCS)
  Insert size (bp): 200
  Cloning method: Gateway Cloning
  Sequencing primers: 5′ TCTACAAACTCTTCCTGTTAGT; 3′ AGAGATTTTGAGACACGGGC
Terms and licenses: Academic/Nonprofit Terms; Industry Terms: Not Available to Industry
Depositor comments: Empty entry vector carrying Gateway R3L2 sites, with MCS. This plasmid can act as an empty carrier when combined with a L1L3 plasmid to generate expression plasmids carrying just the L1L3 component. This plasmid was constructed as follows: The pEntr2B entry vector was digested with AflII and XhoI to remove the attL1 and ccdb genes. Oligos containing the attR3 site flanked by AflII on the 5' end and a polylinker (NotI-PacI-Bsu36I-NdeI-XhoI) on the 3' end were ligated to generate pEntR3L2-MCS.
How to cite: pEnt R3L2-MCS was a gift from Edward Hsiao (Addgene plasmid # 26799 ; http://n2t.net/addgene:26799 ; RRID:Addgene_26799)
