>Addgene plasmid #26799 | pEnt R3L2-MCS | addgene partial sequence | sequence record 33380 | 26799 with Kan-R
GTGGATTTATCGCGGCCTCGACGTTTCCCGTTGAATATGGCTCATAACACCCCTTGTATTACTGTTTATG
TAAGCAGACAGTTTTATTGTTCATGATGATATATTTTTATCTTGTGCAATGTAACATCAGAGATTTTGAG
ACACGGGCCAGAGCTGCAGCTGGATGGCAAATAATGATTTTATTTTGACTGATAGTGACCTGTTCGTTGC
AACAAATTGATAAGCAATGCTTTCTTATAATGCCAACTTTGTACAAGAAAGCTGGGTCTAGATATCTCGA
GTCATATGAAAGTCCTGAGGTTAATTAAGATAGCGGCCGCATTCAGAGATCTTAAGCAACTATGTATAAT
AAAGTTGAACGAGAAACGTAAAATGATATAAATATCAATATATTAAATTAGATTTTGCATAAAAAACAGA
CTACATAATACTGTAAAACACAACATATCCAGTCACTATGGAGATCTTAAGTAACTAACTAACAGGAAGA
GTTTGTAGAAACGCAAAAAGGCCATCCGTCAGGATGGCCTTCTGCTTAGTTTGATGCCTGGCAGTTTATG
GCGGGCGTCCTGCCCGCCACCCTCCGGGCCGTTGCTTCACAACGTTCAAATCCGCTCCCGGCGGATTTGT
CCTACTCAGGAGAGCGTTCACCGACAAACAACAGATAAAACGAAAGGCCCAGTCTTCCGACTGAGCCTTT
CGTTTTATTTGATGCCTGGCAGTTCCCTACTCTCGCTTAGTAGTTAGACGTCCCCGAGATCCATGCTAGC
GGTAATACGGTTATCCACAGAATCAGGGGATAACGCAGGAAAGAACATGTGAGCAAAAGGCCAGCAAAAG
GCCAGGAACCGTAAAAAGGCCGCGTTGCTGGCGTTTTTCCATAGGCTCCGCCCCCCTGACGAGCTCCAAA
C
